>Addgene plasmid #202189 | pUBQ10:WNFLS2-1 | addgene full sequence | sequence record 399702 | Addgene NGS Result
TGAGCGTCGGAAAGGCGCTCGGTCTTGCCTTGCTCGTCGGTGATGTACTTCACCAGCTCCGCGAAGTCGC
TCTTCTTGATGGAGCGCATGGGGACGTGCTTGGCAATCACGCGCACCCCCCGGCCGTTTTAGCGGCTAAA
AAAGTCATGGCTCTGCCCTCGGGCGGACCACGCCCATCATGACCTTGCCAAGCTCGTCCTGCTTCTCTTC
GATCTTCGCCAGCAGGGCGAGGATCGTGGCATCACCGAACCGCGCCGTGCGCGGGTCGTCGGTGAGCCAG
AGTTTCAGCAGGCCGCCCAGGCGGCCCAGGTCGCCATTGATGCGGGCCAGCTCGCGGACGTGCTCATAGT
CCACGACGCCCGTGATTTTGTAGCCCTGGCCGACGGCCAGCAGGTAGGCCGACAGGCTCATGCCGGCCGC
CGCCGCCTTTTCCTCAATCGCTCTTCGTTCGTCTGGAAGGCAGTACACCTTGATAGGTGGGCTGCCCTTC
CTGGTTGGCTTGGTTTCATCAGCCATCCGCTTGCCCTCATCTGTTACGCCGGCGGTAGCCGGCCAGCCTC
GCAGAGCAGGATTCCCGTTGAGCACCGCCAGGTGCGAATAAGGGACAGTGAAGAAGGAACACCCGCTCGC
GGGTGGGCCTACTTCACCTATCCTGCCCGGCTGACGCCGTTGGATACACCAAGGAAAGTCTACACGAACC
CTTTGGCAAAATCCTGTATATCGTGCGAAAAAGGATGGATATACCGAAAAAATCGCTATAATGACCCCGA
AGCAGGGTTATGCAGCGGAAAAGCGCCACGCTTCCCGAAGGGAGAAAGGCGGACAGGTATCCGGTAAGCG
GCAGGGTCGGAACAGGAGAGCGCACGAGGGAGCTTCCAGGGGGAAACGCCTGGTATCTTTATAGTCCTGT
CGGGTTTCGCCACCTCTGACTTGAGCGTCGATTTTTGTGATGCTCGTCAGGGGGGCGGAGCCTATGGAAA
AACGCCAGCAACGCGGCCTTTTTACGGTTCCTGGCCTTTTGCTGGCCTTTTGCTCACATGTTCTTTCCTG
CGTTATCCCCTGATTCTGTGGATAACCGTATTACCGCCTTTGAGTGAGCTGATACCGCTCGCCGCAGCCG
AACGACCGAGCGCAGCGAGTCAGTGAGCGAGGAAGCGGAAGAGCGCCAGAAGGCCGCCAGAGAGGCCGAG
CGCGGCCGTGAGGCTTGGACGCTAGGGCAGGGCATGAAAAAGCCCGTAGCGGGCTGCTACGGGCGTCTGA
CGCGGTGGAAAGGGGGAGGGGATGTTGTCTACATGGCTCTGCTGTAGTGAGTGGGTTGCGCTCCGGCAGC
GGTCCTGATCAATCGTCACCCTTTCTCGGTCCTTCAACGTTCCTGACAACGAGCCTCCTTTTCGCCAATC
CATCGACAATCACCGCGAGTCCCTGCTCGAACGCTGCGTCCGGACCGGCTTCGTCGAAGGCGTCTATCGC
GGCCCGCAACAGCGGCGAGAGCGGAGCCTGTTCAACGGTGCCGCCGCGCTCGCCGGCATCGCTGTCGCCG
GCCTGCTCCTCAAGCACGGCCCCAACAGTGAAGTAGCTGATTGTCATCAGCGCATTGACGGCGTCCCCGG
CCGAAAAACCCGCCTCGCAGAGGAAGCGAAGCTGCGCGTCGGCCGTTTCCATCTGCGGTGCGCCCGGTCG
CGTGCCGGCATGGATGCGCGCGCCATCGCGGTAGGCGAGCAGCGCCTGCCTGAAGCTGCGGGCATTCCCG
ATCAGAAATGAGCGCCAGTCGTCGTCGGCTCTCGGCACCGAATGCGTATGATTCTCCGCCAGCATGGCTT
CGGCCAGTGCGTCGAGCAGCGCCCGCTTGTTCCTGAAGTGCCAGTAAAGCGCCGGCTGCTGAACCCCCAA
CCGTTCCGCCAGTTTGCGTGTCGTCAGACCGTCTACGCCGACCTCGTTCAACAGGTCCAGGGCGGCACGG
ATCACTGTATTCGGCTGCAACTTTGTCATGCTTGACACTTTATCACTGATAAACATAATATGTCCACCAA
CTTATCAGTGATAAAGAATCCGCGCGTTCAATCGGACCAGCGGAGGCTGGTCCGGAGGCCAGACGTGAAA
CCCAACATACCCCTGATCGTAATTCTGAGCACTGTCGCGCTCGACGCTGTCGGCATCGGCCTGATTATGC
CGGTGCTGCCGGGCCTCCTGCGCGATCTGGTTCACTCGAACGACGTCACCGCCCACTATGGCATTCTGCT
GGCGCTGTATGCGTTGGTGCAATTTGCCTGCGCACCTGTGCTGGGCGCGCTGTCGGATCGTTTCGGGCGG
CGGCCAATCTTGCTCGTCTCGCTGGCCGGCGCCAGATCTGGGGAACCCTGTGGTTGGCATGCACATACAA
ATGGACGAACGGATAAACCTTTTCACGCCCTTTTAAATATCCGATTATTCTAATAAACGCTCTTTTCTCT
TAGGTTTACCCGCCAATATATCCTGTCAAACACTGATAGTTTAAACTGAAGGCGGGAAACGACAATCTGA
TCATGAGCGGAGAATTAAGGGAGTCACGTTATGACCCCCGCCGATGACGCGGGACAAGCCGTTTTACGTT
TGGAACTGACAGAACCGCAACGTTGAAGGAGCCACTCAGCCGCGGGTTTCTGGAGTTTAATGAGCTAAGC
ACATACGTCAGAAACCATTATTGCGCGTTCAAAAGTCGCCTAAGGTCACTATCAGCTAGCAAATATTTCT
TGTCAAAAATGCTCCACTGACGTTCCATAAATTCCCCTCGGTATCCAATTAGAGTCTCATATTCACTCTC
AATCCAAATAATCTGCACCGGATCTGGATCGTTTCGCATGATTGAACAAGATGGATTGCACGCAGGTTCT
CCGGCCGCTTGGGTGGAGAGGCTATTCGGCTATGACTGGGCACAACAGACAATCGGCTGCTCTGATGCCG
CCGTGTTCCGGCTGTCAGCGCAGGGGCGCCCGGTTCTTTTTGTCAAGACCGACCTGTCCGGTGCCCTGAA
TGAACTGCAGGACGAGGCAGCGCGGCTATCGTGGCTGGCCACGACGGGCGTTCCTTGCGCAGCTGTGCTC
GACGTTGTCACTGAAGCGGGAAGGGACTGGCTGCTATTGGGCGAAGTGCCGGGGCAGGATCTCCTGTCAT
CTCACCTTGCTCCTGCCGAGAAAGTATCCATCATGGCTGATGCAATGCGGCGGCTGCATACGCTTGATCC
GGCTACCTGCCCATTCGACCACCAAGCGAAACATCGCATCGAGCGAGCACGTACTCGGATGGAAGCCGGT
CTTGTCGATCAGGATGATCTGGACGAAGAGCATCAGGGGCTCGCGCCAGCCGAACTGTTCGCCAGGCTCA
AGGCGCGCATGCCCGACGGCGATGATCTCGTCGTGACCCATGGCGATGCCTGCTTGCCGAATATCATGGT
GGAAAATGGCCGCTTTTCTGGATTCATCGACTGTGGCCGGCTGGGTGTGGCGGACCGCTATCAGGACATA
GCGTTGGCTACCCGTGATATTGCTGAAGAGCTTGGCGGCGAATGGGCTGACCGCTTCCTCGTGCTTTACG
GTATCGCCGCTCCCGATTCGCAGCGCATCGCCTTCTATCGCCTTCTTGACGAGTTCTTCTGAGCGGGACT
CTGGGGTTCGAAATGACCGACCAAGCGACGCCCAACCTGCCATCACGAGATTTCGATTCCACCGCCGCCT
TCTATGAAAGGTTGGGCTTCGGAATCGTTTTCCGGGACGCCGGCTGGATGATCCTCCAGCGCGGGGATCT
CATGCTGGAGTTCTTCGCCCACGGGATCTCTGCGGAACAGGCGGTCGAAGGTGCCGATATCATTACGACA
GCAACGGCCGACAAGCACAACGCCACGATCCTGAGCGACAATATGATCGGGCCCGGCGTCCACATCAACG
GCGTCGGCGGCGACTGCCCAGGCAAGACCGAGATGCACCGCGATATCTTGCTGCGTTCGGATATTTTCGT
GGAGTTCCCGCCACAGACCCGGATGATCCCCGATCGTTCAAACATTTGGCAATAAAGTTTCTTAAGATTG
AATCCTGTTGCCGGTCTTGCGATGATTATCATATAATTTCTGTTGAATTACGTTAAGCATGTAATAATTA
ACATGTAATGCATGACGTTATTTATGAGATGGGTTTTTATGATTAGAGTCCCGCAATTATACATTTAATA
CGCGATAGAAAACAAAATATAGCGCGCAAACTAGGATAAATTATCGCGCGCGGTGTCATCTATGTTACTA
GATCGGGCCTCCTGTC
[82 nt withheld, positions 4287-4368]
GCTCTGAGGGA
[161 nt withheld, positions 4380-4540]
T
[41 nt withheld, positions 4542-4582]
T
[62 nt withheld, positions 4584-4645]
A
[35 nt withheld, positions 4647-4681]
CCTCCCTCAATCGGTTGAATGTCGCCCTTTTGTCTTTGGCCCAATACGCAAACCGCCTCTCCCCGCGCGT
TGGCCGATTCATTAATGCAGCTGGCACGACAGGTTTCCCGACTGGAAAGCGGGCAGTGAGCGCAACGCAA
TTAATGTGAGTTAGCTCACTCATTAGGCACCCCAGGCTTTACACTTTATGCTTCCGGCTCGTATGTTGTG
TGGAATTGTGAGCGGATAACAATTTCACACAGGAAACAGCTATGACCATGATTACGCCAAGCTTGATCAG
GATATTCTTGTTTAAGATGTTGAACTCTATGGAGGTTTGTATGAACTGATGATCTAGGACCGGATAAGTT
CCCTTCTTCATAGCGAACTTATTCAAAGAATGTTTTGTGTATCATTCTTGTTACATTGTTATTAATGAAA
AAATATTATTGGTCATTGGACTGAACACGAGTGTTAAATATGGACCAGGCCCCAAATAAGATCCATTGAT
ATATGAATTAAATAACAAGAATAAATCGAGTCACCAAACCACTTGCCTTTTTTAACGAGACTTGTTCACC
AACTTGATACAAAAGTCATTATCCTATGCAAATCAATAATCATACAAAAATATCCAATAACACTAAAAAA
TTAAAAGAAATGGATAATTTCACAATATGTTATACGATAAAGAAGTTACTTTTCCAAGAAATTCACTGAT
TTTATAAGCCCACTTGCATTAGATAAATGGCAAAAAAAAACAAAAAGGAAAAGAAATAAAGCACGAAGAA
TTCTAGAAAATACGAAATACGCTTCAATGCAGTGGGACCCACGGTTCAATTATTGCCAATTTTCAGCTCC
ACCGTATATTTAAAAAATAAAACGATAATGCTAAAAAAATATAAATCGTAACGATCGTTAAATCTCAACG
GCTGGATCTTATGACGACCGTTAGAAATTGTGGTTGTCGACGAGTCAGTAATAAACGGCGTCAAAGTGGT
TGCAGCCGGCACACACGAGTCGTGTTTATCAACTCAAAGCACAAATACTTTTCCTCAACCTAAAAATAAG
GCAATTAGCCAAAAACAACTTTGCGTGTAAACAACGCTCAATACACGTGTCATTTTATTATTAGCTATTG
CTTCACCGCCTTAGCTTTCTCGTGACCTAGTCGTCCTCGTCTTTTCTTCTTCTTCTTCTATAAAACAATA
CCCAAAGAGCTCTTCTTCTTCACAATTCAGATTTCAATTTCTCAAAATCTTAAAAACTTTCTCTCAATTC
TCTCTACCGTGATCAAGGCTAGAGTTATCAACAAGTTTGTACAAAAAAGCAGGCTCCGCGGCCGCCCCCT
TCACCATGGAGTCTAAAAGGGTCAGCTTCAGCTTAATCATAGTCTTATTTTGTTCTTTCTTTTTCACTGT
TGTATTATCAACTGCAGAACGAAGCTTAGAAGAAGTAGAAACTGAAGCCTTGAAGGCCTTTAAGAATGGC
ATCACCAGTGACACTTTAGGAGCACTTGCCGATTGGAATGACACAAATCAAATTCATCACTGCAACTGGT
CTGGAATCAACTGTAACTCTTCGTCAAACCATGTCACTGCCATTAAACTCGTCGACAAGCAGCTCCAAGG
CCAGATATCTCCATTCCTTGGCAACCTTTCAGCCCTCCAGGTTCTTGATTTATCTTTGAATTCATTCTCA
CGGAGTATTCCAGCTCAGCTGGGGCAATGCTCCCAGCTTGCTGAACTAACTCTGTACTACAATTCTCTTT
CGGGTTCCATTCCACCAGAAATAGGATCCCTTCAGAATCTGCAAGCAATAGACTTAGGAAATAACTTCTT
GAATGGAAGCATACCCGAAAGCATTTGCAACTGTACTTCCTTGTTAGCGCTTGGTCTCATTTTCAACAAT
CTTACTGGTACAATCCCAAAAGACATAGGAAATTTGAGAAGCCTTCAAATGTTTGTAGCATACCACAACA
AGCTTGTAGGTTCAATTCCAGTTTCCATGGGTAGATTAGAAGCCTTGCAAGCTTTAGATGTGAGTCAGAA
CATGTTGTCGGGAACAATACCTCCAGAAATAGGAAACCTGTCGAACTTAGAATATCTTCAGTTATTTGAA
AATTCTATTGGAGGAAGAATCCCGTCCCAACTAGGCAATTTTACAAAGCTTCTCGCCCTTGAACTGTACA
CCAATCAGCTCACCGGAAGCATTCCCTCTGAGCTTGGAAATTTGGCTAGCTTACAATCAATGCATCTATA
CAAAAATAGATTGAATTCCACAATCCCAATTTCTTTGTTCCAGCTGAAATCTTTAACTCGTTTAGGCCTC
TCCGAGAATGAGTTGACTGGAACATTACCCCTTGAGCTAGGATCTTTAAGGTCGTTACGAGTATTGACCC
TACATTCCAATAAGTTCACTGGGGAGATCCCTTCTTCATTGACAAACCTGACAAATTTAACATATTTGTC
AATGAGCTTCAATTCCTTAACAGGGAAGCTTCCATCAAACATCGGGTTGCTTTATAACCTCGAAAATCTG
ACCATGAATAACAATCTTCTTGAGGGAACCATTCCATCTAGTATCACGAACTGTACCCATCTCGCATCCA
TAGGTTTGGCATTCAATAGGATTACTGGGAGAATTCCCACTGGTTTAGGAAAGATGCAAAACCTTACATT
CCTATCTTTGTCATCAAATGGTATGTCCGGAGAAATCCCCGATGATCTTTTCAATTGCTCAAATCTTGAA
ATTCTCGATCTGAGTGAAAACAATTTCAGTGGACTGCTGAAACCAGGAATCGGAAAGCTTAATAATCTCA
AGATTATGAAAATCCGAACAAATTCCTTTATTGGGCCAATAACACCAGAGATCGGCAATCTGAGCCAACT
CATGACCTTGTCTCTTGCTGAAAATAGTTTCACAGGTCCTATTACATCAGAGTTATCCAAGCTTTCTCAC
CTTCAAGGACTCTCTTTGCATCACAACCGTCTAGAAGGTGCAATGCCTGACAGACTATTTGAACTGAAGC
AGCTAACCTATCTTGATTTGCAGCAAAACAAGTTGACAGGTCCAATTCCAAATGCTGTCTCAAATCTTGG
GTTGCTTTCATACTTGAACCTCCAAGGCAACAATCTTAACGGGTCAATACCAATAAGCATGGAGAGTCTT
CATCGACTTTTGACCCTGGATCTCTCTCACAACCATTTAACAGGATCCATTCCAGGAGCTACGATTGCAG
GTATGGGGAGTATACAAATATATTTGAACTTCTCATACAATTTCCTGGAGGGAAGTATTCCAGATGAGCT
TGGTAAGCTGGAAATGGCACAAGCCATTGACATTTCAAACAATAACCTCTCAGGGAAAATTCCTAAAATG
CTTCAAGGCTGCAGAAATCTGTTCTCTCTTGATCTGTCAGGAAATAAACTTTCTGGTGCAATCCCTCCTG
AAGTTTTTGGTCGAATGGATATGCTTATGAGCTTGAACCTATCAAAAAATGGTTTAGACGGTGAAATTCC
TGAAGAGTTGGCAAATTTGAAGCATCTTAGCTCGTTGGACCTTTCTCGCAACAAGTTGACAGGCATCATC
CCTGAAAGCCTGGCCAATCTTTCCTCCTTGAAACAACTGAACCTTTCTTTCAATCAACTTGAAGGCCGTA
TTCCTGAATCCGGCATATTCAGAAGCATTAACATGTCTAATTTGGATGGAAACCCAGCTCTGTGCGGAAC
AAAAACTCTCAGAGCATGCAGCTCAACGAGGAAAAACTCCCACCATTTGTCCAAGAGGACAAAGTTGGTA
CTTGGCTGCTCAGTTGCTGTTGTTCTGGTTCTAGTTCTCGTGCTACTGACGTTAGCACTCAGTCGATATC
GATATGGCAAAAGGAGGAAGTCAGAAAGGGTTGAGGCCCAAGAACCAGAGTTCATTTCCGCAATGACTCT
TAAAAGGTTTGATCGAACAGAATTAGAAAATGCTACCGGCTCCTTCAGTGAGAACAATATTATTGGTAAC
AGCAGTTTGAGTACTGTTTACAAGGGTCGACTAGAAGATGGGGAGATCGTAGCAGTGAAAAAACTGAATT
TCCATCAATTCTCTGCAGAGTCTGACAAGAGCTTCTACCGCGAGGCCAAAACCTTAAAGGAGCTGAAGCA
CAGGAATCTGGTTAAGGTGCTGGGATATGCTTGGGAAAGTGGGAAACTCAAGGCATTGATTCTGGAGTAC
ATGGAAAATGGAAGCTTGGAAAGCGTTATACATGGACCTGGCGTGGATCACTCAAGGTGGACGCTGCCCA
AAAGAATCGATGTTCTTATTTCCGTTGCCAATGGGTTGGATTATTTGCATTCAGGTTATGACATCCCCAT
TGTTCACTGTGACATGAAGCCTTCCAATATTCTCTTAGACAGAGACTTTGAGGCTCATGTGAGCGATTTT
GGTACGTCTCGAATGTTGGATGTTCATCTGCAAGACCTCTCCTCGTTATCAACAGCTTTTCAAGGCACTA
TTGGCTACTTGGCACCAGGTAAATCTTTCGAGCTCATCAGCGTTTCCTTATTACAGGTCTTAATTTCTAT
GTAAGTCATGTACTTAATCATTTATGTGTTCTTTTCTTATCAGAGTTTGCGTATATGAGGATAGTCACGA
CTAAAGTAGATGTGTTTAGCTTTGGTATAGTGGTCATGGAGTTCTTGACAAAACGGAGGCCAACGGGACT
GGATGAGGAGAATGGGTTGTCGCCTATCAGCTTACGTCAACTTGTGGAGAAAGCTTTGGCAAATGGAATC
AACGGGGTTCGTCAAATCACGGACCCTAAACTGGTTTCGAGTATTTATGAAGAGCAGGAGCAGCACCAAG
TATTGGAAGAGCTCTTTAAACTGGCCTTGGTTTGTACTTCCTCAAATCCTGAGGATCGTCCCAATATGAA
TGAGGTGCTGTCTGTGCTTCAGAAGCTAAGAGAAACAAGATTTGGAAATCGAGATGAACACTTTCCTTTC
GATGAAGGAGAATCAAACACTACAGCGCCTTTAAAAGAACAGTTCTATAAGGGTGGGCGCGCCGACCCAG
CTTTCTTGTACAAAGTGGTTGATAACAGCGGGTTAATTAACATCTTTTACCCATACGATGTTCCTGACTA
TGCGGGCTATCCCTATGACGTCCCGGACTATGCAGGATCCTATCCATATGACGTTCCAGATTACGCTGCT
CAGTGCAGCGCTTAGAGCTCGAATTTCCCCGATCGTTCAAACATTTGGCAATAAAGTTTCTTAAGATTGA
ATCCTGTTGCCGGTCTTGCGATGATTATCATATAATTTCTGTTGAATTACGTTAAGCATGTAATAATTAA
CATGTAATGCATGACGTTATTTATGAGATGGGTTTTTATGATTAGAGTCCCGCAATTATACATTTAATAC
GCGATAGAAAACAAAATATAGCGCGCAAACTAGGATAAATTATCGCGCGCGGTGTCATCTATGTTACTAG
ATCGGGAATTAGCTTCATCAACGCAAGACATGCGCACGACCGTCTGACAGGAGAGGAATTTCCGACGAGC
ACAGAAAGGACTTGCTCTTGGACGTAGGCCTATTTCTCAGGCACATGTATCAAGTGTTCGGACGTGGGTT
TTCGATGGTGTATCAGCCGCCGCCAACTGGGAGATGAGGAGGCTTTCTTGGGGGGCAGTCAGCAGTTCAT
TTCACAAGACAGAGGAACTTGTAAGGAGATGCACTGATTTATCTTGGCGCAAACCAGCAGGACGAATTAG
TGGGAATAGCCCGCGAATATCTAAGTTATGCCTGTCGGCATGAGCAGAAACTTCCAATTCGAAACAGTTT
GGAGAGGTTGTTTTTGGGCATACCTTTTGTTAGTCAGCCTCTCGATTGCTCATCGTCATTACACAGTACC
GAAGTTTGATCGATCTAGTAACATAGATGACACCGCGCGCGATAATTTATCCTAGTTTGCGCGCTATATT
TTGTTTTCTATCGCGTATTAAATGTATAATTGCGGGACTCTAATCATAAAAACCCATCTCATAAATAACG
TCATGCATTACATGTTAATTATTACATGCTTAACGTAATTCAACAGAAATTATATGATAATCATCGCAAG
ACCGGCAACAGGATTCAATCTTAAGAAACTTTATTGCCAAATGTTTGAACGATCTGCTTCGACGCACTCC
TTCTTTACTCCACCATCTCGTCCTTATTGAAAACGTGGGTAGCACCAAAACGAATCAAGTCGCTGGAACT
GAAGTTACCAATCACGCTGGATGATTTGCCAGTTGGATTAATCTTGCCTTTCCCCGCATGAATAATATTG
ATGAATGCATGCGTGAGGGGTATTTCGATTTTGGCAATAGCTGCAATTGCCGCGACATCCTCCAACGAGC
ATAATTCTTCAGAAAAATAGCGATGTTCCATGTTGTCAGGGCATGCATGATGCACGTTATGAGGTGACGG
TGCTAGGCAGTATTCCCTCAAAGTTTCATAGTCAGTATCATATTCATCATTGCATTCCTGCAAGAGAGAA
TTGAGACGCAATCCACACGCTGCGGCAACCTTCCGGCGTTCGTGGTCTATTTGCTCTTGGACGTTGCAAA
CGTAAGTGTTGGATCCCGGTCGGCATCTACTCTATTCCTTTGCCCTCGGACGAGTGCTGGGGCGTCGGTT
TCCACTATCGGCGAGTACTTCTACACAGCCATCGGTCCAGACGGCCGCGCTTCTGCGGGCGATTTGTGTA
CGCCCGACAGTCCCGGCTCCGGATCGGACGATTGCGTCGCATCGACCCTGCGCCCAAGCTGCATCATCGA
AATTGCCGTCAACCAAGCTCTGATAGAGTTGGTCAAGACCAATGCGGAGCATATACGCCCGGAGCCGCGG
CGATCCTGCAAGCTCCGGATGCCTCCGCTCGAAGTAGCGCGTCTGCTGCTCCATACAAGCCAACCACGGC
CTCCAGAAGAAGATGTTGGCGACCTCGTATTGGGAATCCCCGAACATCGCCTCGCTCCAGTCAATGACCG
CTGTTATGCGGCCATTGTCCGTCAGGACATTGTTGGAGCCGAAATCCGCGTGCACGAGGTGCCGGACTTC
GGGGCAGTCCTCGGCCCAAAGCATCAGCTCATCGAGAGCCTGCGCGACGGACGCACTGACGGTGTCGTCC
ATCACAGTTTGCCAGTGATACACATGGGGATCAGCAATCGCGCATATGAAATCACGCCATGTAGTGTATT
GACCGATTCCTTGCGGTCCGAATGGGCCGAACCCGCTCGTCTGGCTAAGATCGGCCGCAGCGATCGCATC
CATGGCCTCCGCGACCGGCTGCAGAACAGCGGGCAGTTCGGTTTCAGGCAGGTCTTGCAACGTGACACCC
TGTGCACGGCGGGAGATGCAATAGGTCAGGCTCTCGCTGAATTCCCCAATGTCAAGCACTTCCGGAATCG
GGAGCGCGGCCGATGCAAAGTGCCGATAAACATAACGATCTTTGTAGAAACCATCGGCGCAGCTATTTAC
CCGCAGGACATATCCACGCCCTCCTACATCGAAGCTGAAAGCACGAGATTCTTCGCCCTCCGAGAGCTGC
ATCAGGTCGGAGACGCTGTCGAACTTTTCGATCAGAAACTTCTCGACAGACGTCGCGGTGAGTTCAGGCT
TTTTCATATCGGGGTCGTCCTCTCCAAATGAAATGAACTTCCTTATATAGAGGAAGGGTCTTGCGAAGGA
TAGTGGGATTGTGCGTCATCCCTTACGTCAGTGGAGATATCACATCAATCCACTTGCTTTGAAGACGTGG
TTGGAACGTCTTCTTTTTCCACGATGCTCCTCGTGGGTGGGGGTCCATCTTTGGGACCACTGTCGGCAGA
GGCATCTTGAACGATAGCCTTTCCTTTATCGCAATGATGGCATTTGTAGGTGCCACCTTCCTTTTCTACT
GTCCTTTTGATGAAGTGACAGATAGCTGGGCAATGGAATCCGAGGAGGTTTCCCGATATTACCCTTTGTT
GAAAAGTCTCAATAGCCCTTTGGTCTTCTGAGACTGTATCTTTGATATTCTTGGAGTAGACGAGAGTGTC
GTGCTCCACCATGTTGACGGATCTCTAGGACGCGTCGACGCGTCGACGCGTCGACGCGTCGACGCGTCCT
AGAAGCTAATTCACTGGCCGTCGTTTTACAACGTCGTGACTGGGAAAACCCTGGCGTTACCCAACTTAAT
CGCCTTGCAGCACATCCCCCTTTCGCCAGCTGGCGTAATAGCGAAGAGGCCCGCACCGATCGCCCTTCCC
AACAGTTGCGCAGCCTGAATG
[44 nt withheld, positions 12963-13006]
C
[141 nt withheld, positions 13008-13148]
CCTTTGACGTTGGAGTCCACGTTCTTT
[37 nt withheld, positions 13176-13212]
ACCCTATCTCGGGCTATTCTTTTGATTTATAAGGGATTTTGCCGATTTCGGAACCACCATCAAACAGGAT
TTTCGCCTGCTGGGGCAAACCAGCGTGGACCGCTTGCTGCAACTCTCTCAGGGCCAGGCGGTGAAGGGCA
ATCAGCTGTTGCCCGTCTCACTGGTGAAAAGAAAAACCACCCCAGTACATTAAAAACGTCCGCAATGTGT
TATTAAGTTGTCTAAGCGTCAATTTGTTTACACCACAATATATCCTGCCACCAGCCAGCCAACAGCTCCC
CGACCGGCAGCTCGGCACAAAATCACCACTCGATACAGGCAGCCCATCAGTCCGGGACGGCGTCAGCGGG
AGAGCCGTTGTAAGGCGGCAGACTTTGCTCATGTTACCGATGCTATTCGGAAGAACGGCAACTAAGCTGC
CGGGTTTGAAACACGGATGATCTCGCGGAGGGTAGCATGTTGATTGTAACGATGACAGAGCGTTGCTGCC
TGTGATCAAATATCATCTCCCTCGCAGAGATCCGAATTATCAGCCTTCTTATTCATTTCTCGCTTAACCG
TGACAGGCTGTCGATCTTGAGAACTATGCCGACATAATAGGAAATCGCTGGATAAAGCCGCTGAGGAAGC
TGAGTGGCGCTATTTCTTTAGAAGTGAACGTTGACGATATCAACTCCCCTATCCATTGCTCACCGAATGG
TACAGGTCGGGGACCCGAAGTTCCGACTGTCGGCCTGATGCATCCCCGGCTGATCGACCCCAGATCTGGG
GCTGAGAAAGCCCAGTAAGGAAACAACTGTAGGTTCGAGTCGCGAGATCCCCCGGAACCAAAGGAAGTAG
GTTAAACCCGCTCCGATCAGGCCGAGCCACGCCAGGCCGAGAACATTGGTTCCTGTAGGCATCGGGATTG
GCGGATCAAACACTAAAGCTACTGGAACGAGCAGAAGTCCTCCGGCCGCCAGTTGCCAGGCGGTAAAGGT
GAGCAGAGGCACGGGAGGTTGCCACTTGCGGGTCAGCACGGTTCCGAACGCCATGGAAACCGCCCCCGCC
AGGCCCGCTGCGACGCCGACAGGATCTAGCGCTGCGTTTGGTGTCAACACCAACAGCGCCACGCCCGCAG
TTCCGCAAATAGCCCCCAGGACCGCCATCAATCGTATCGGGCTACCTAGCAGAGCGGCAGAGATGAACAC
GACCATCAGCGGCTGCACAGCGCCTACCGTCGCCGCGACCCCGCCCGGCAGGCGGTAGACCGAAATAAAC
AACAAGCTCCAGAATAGCGAAATATTAAGTGCGCCGAGGATGAAGATGCGCATCCACCAGATTCCCGTTG
GAATCTGTCGGACGATCATCACGAGCAATAAACCCGCCGGCAACGCCCGCAGCAGCATACCGGCGACCCC
TCGGCCTCGCTGTTCGGGCTCCACGAAAACGCCGGACAGATGCGCCTTGTGAGCGTCCTTGGGGCCGTCC
TCCTGTTTGAAGACCGACAGCCCAATGATCTCGCCGTCGATGTAGGCGCCGAATGCCACGGCATCTCGCA
ACCGTTCAGCGAACGCCTCCATGGGCTTTTTCTCCTCGTGCTCGTAAACGGACCCGAACATCTCTGGAGC
TTTCTTCAGGGCCGACAATCGGATCTCGCGGAAATCCTGCACGTCGGCCGCTCCAAGCCGTCGAATCTGA
GCCTTAATCACAATTGTCAATTTTAATCCTCTGTTTATCGGCAGTTCGTAGAGCGCGCCGTGCGTCCCGA
GCGATACTGAGCGAAGCAAGTGCGTCGAGCAGTGCCCGCTTGTTCCTGAAATGCCAGTAAAGCGCTGGCT
GCTGAACCCCCAGCCGGAACTGACCCCACAAGGCCCTAGCGTTTGCAATGCACCAGGTCATCATTGACCC
AGGCGTGTTCCACCAGGCCGCTGCCTCGCAACTCTTCGCAGGCTTCGCCGACCTGCTCGCGCCACTTCTT
CACGCGGGTGGAATCCGATCCGCACATGAGGCGGAAGGTTTCCAGCTTGAGCGGGTACGGCTCCCGGTGC
GAGCTGAAATAGTCGAACATCCGTCGGGCCGTCGGCGACAGCTTGCGGTACTTCTCCCATATGAATTTCG
TGTAGTGGTCGCCAGCAAACAGCACGACGATTTCCTCGTCGATCAGGACCTGGCAACGGGACGTTTTCTT
GCCACGGTCCAGGACGCGGAAGCGGTGCAGCAGCGACACCGATTCCAGGTGCCCAACGCGGTCGGACGTG
AAGCCCATCGCCGTCGCCTGTAGGCGCGACAGGCATTCCTCGGCCTTCGTGTAATACCGGCCATTGATCG
ACCAGCCCAGGTCCTGGCAAAGCTCGTAGAACGTGAAGGTGATCGGCTCGCCGATAGGGGTGCGCTTCGC
GTACTCCAACACCTGCTGCCACACCAGTTCGTCATCGTCGGCCCGCAGCTCGACGCCGGTGTAGGTGATC
TTCACGTCCTTGTTGACGTGGAAAATGACCTTGTTTTGCAGCGCCTCGCGCGGGATTTTCTTGTTGCGCG
TGGTGAACAGGGCAGAGCGGGCCGTGTCGTTTGGCATCGCTCGCATCGTGTCCGGCCACGGCGCAATATC
GAACAAGGAAAGCTGCATTTCCTTGATCTGCTGCTTCGTGTGTTTCAGCAACGCGGCCTGCTTGGCCTCG
CTGACCTGTTTTGCCAGGTCCTCGCCGGCGGTTTTTCGCTTCTTGGTCGTCATAGTTCCTCGCGTGTCGA
TGGTCATCGACTTCGCCAAACCTGCCGCCTCCTGTTCGAGACGACGCGAACGCTCCACGGCGGCCGATGG
CGCGGGCAGGGCAGGGGGAGCCAGTTGCACGCTGTCGCGCTCGATCTTGGCCGTAGCTTGCTGGACCATC
GAGCCGACGGACTGGAAGGTTTCGCGGGGCGCACGCATGACGGTGCGGCTTGCGATGGTTTCGGCATCCT
CGGCGGAAAACCCCGCGTCGATCAGTTCTTGCCTGTATGCCTTCCGGTCAAACGTCCGATTCATTCACCC
TCCTTGCGGGATTGCCCCGACTCACGCCGGGGCAATGTGCCCTTATTCCTGATTTGACCCGCCTGGTGCC
TTGGTGTCCAGATAATCCACCTTATCGGCAATGAAGTCGGTCCCGTAGACCGTCTGGCCGTCCTTCTCGT
ACTTGGTATTCCGAATCTTGCCCTGCACGAATACCAGCGACCCCTTGCCCAAATACTTGCCGTGGGCCTC
GGCCTGAGAGCCAAAACACTTGATGCGGAAGAAGTCGGTGCGCTCCTGCTTGTCGCCGGCATCGTTGCGC
CACATCTAGGTACTAAAACAATTCATCCAGTAAAATATAATATTTTATTTTCTCCCAATCAGGCTTGATC
CCCAGTAAGTCAAAAAATAGCTCGACATACTGTTCTTCCCCGATATCCTCCCTGATCGACCGGACGCAGA
AGGCAATGTCATACCACTTGTCCGCCCTGCCGCTTCTCCCAAGATCAATAAAGCCACTTACTTTGCCATC
TTTCACAAAGATGTTGCTGTCTCCCAGGTCGCCGTGGGAAAAGACAAGTTCCTCTTCGGGCTTTTCCGTC
TTTAAAAAATCATACAGCTCGCGCGGATCTTTAAATGGAGTGTCTTCTTCCCAGTTTTCGCAATCCACAT
CGGCCAGATCGTTATTCAGTAAGTAATCCAATTCGGCTAAGCGGCTGTCTAAGCTATTCGTATAGGGACA
ATCCGATATGTCGATGGAGTGAAAGAGCCTGATGCACTCCGCATACAGCTCGATAATCTTTTCAGGGCTT
TGTTCATCTTCATACTCTTCCGAGCAAAGGACGCCATCGGCCTCACTCATGAGCAGATTGCTCCAGCCAT
CATGCCGTTCAAAGTGCAGGACCTTTGGAACAGGCAGCTTTCCTTCCAGCCATAGCATCATGTCCTTTTC
CCGTTCCACATCATAGGTGGTCCCTTTATACCGGCTGTCCGTCATTTTTAAATATAGGTTTTCATTTTCT
CCCACCAGCTTATATACCTTAGCAGGAGACATTCCTTCCGTATCTTTTACGCAGCGGTATTTTTCGATCA
GTTTTTTCAATTCCGGTGATATTCTCATTTTAGCCATTTATTATTTCCTTCCTCTTTTCTACAGTATTTA
AAGATACCCCAAGAAGCTAATTATAACAAGACGAACTCCAATTCACTGTTCCTTGCATTCTAAAACCTTA
AATACCAGAAAACAGCTTTTTCAAAGTTGTTTTCAAAGTTGGCGTATAACATAGTATCGACGGAGCCGAT
TTTGAAACCACAATTATGGGTGATGCTGCCAACTTACTGATTTAGTGTATGATGGTGTTTTTGAGGTGCT
CCAGTGGCTTCTGTTTCTATCAGCTGTCCCTCCTGTTCAGCTACTGACGGGGTGGTGCGTAACGGCAAAA
GCACCGCCGGACATCAGCGCTATCTCTGCTCTCACTGCCGTAAAACATGGCAACTGCAGTTCACTTACAC
CGCTTCTCAACCCGGTACGCACCAGAAAATCATTGATATGGCCATGAATGGCGTTGGATGCCGGGCAACA
GCCCGCATTATGGGCGTTGGCCTCAACACGATTTTACGTCACTTAAAAAACTCAGGCCGCAGTCGGTAAC
CTCGCGCATACAGCCGGGCAGTGACGTCATCGTCTGCGCGGAAATGGACGAACAGTGGGGCTATGTCGGG
GCTAAATCGCGCCAGCGCTGGCTGTTTTACGCGTATGACAGTCTCCGGAAGACGGTTGTTGCGCACGTAT
TCGGTGAACGCACTATGGCGACGCTGGGGCGTCTTATGAGCCTGCTGTCACCCTTTGACGTGGTGATATG
GATGACGGATGGCTGGCCGCTGTATGAATCCCGCCTGAAGGGAAAGCTGCACGTAATCAGCAAGCGATAT
ACGCAGCGAATTGAGCGGCATAACCTGAATCTGAGGCAGCACCTGGCACGGCTGGGACGGAAGTCGCTGT
CGTTCTCAAAATCGGTGGAGCTGCATGACAAAGTCATCGGGCATTATCTGAACATAAAACACTATCAATA
AGTTGGAGTCATTACCCAATTATGATAGAATTTACAAGCTATAAGGTTATTGTCCTGGGTTTCAAGCATT
AGTCCATGCAAGTTTTTATGCTTTGCCCATTCTATAGATATATTGATAAGCGCGCTGCCTATGCCTTGCC
CCCTGAAATCCTTACATACGGCGATATCTTCTATATAAAAGATATATTATCTTATCAGTATTGTCAATAT
ATTCAAGGCAATCTGCCTCCTCATCCTCTTCATCCTCTTCGTCTTGGTAGCTTTTTAAATATGGCGCTTC
ATAGAGTAATTCTGTAAAGGTCCAATTCTCGTTTTCATACCTCGGTATAATCTTACCTATCACCTCAAAT
GGTTCGCTGGGTTTATCGCACCCCCGAACACGAGCACGGCACCCGCGACCACTATGCCAAGAATGCCCAA
GGTAAAAATTGCCGGCCCCGCCATGAAGTCCGTGAATGCCCCGACGGCCGAAGTGAAGGGCAGGCCGCCA
CCCAGGCCGCCGCCCTCACTGCCCGGCACCTGGTCGCTGAATGTCGATGCCAGCACCTGCGGCACGTCAA
TGCTTCCGGGCGTCGCGCTCGGGCTGATCGCCCATCCCGTTACTGCCCCGATCCCGGCAATGGCAAGGAC
TGCCAGCGCTGCCATTTTTGGGGTGAGGCCGTTCGCGGCCGAGGGGCGCAGCCCCTGGGGGGATGGGAGG
CCCGCGTTAGCGGGCCGGGAGGGTTCGAGAAGGGGGGGCACCCCCCTTCGGCGTGCGCGGTCACGCGCAC
AGGGCGCAGCCCTGGTTAAAAACAAGGTTTATAAATATTGGTTTAAAAGCAGGTTAAAAGACAGGTTAGC
GGTGGCCGAAAAACGGGCGGAAACCCTTGCAAATGCTGGATTTTCTGCCTGTGGACAGCCCCTCAAATGT
CAATAGGTGCGCCCCTCATCTGTCAGCACTCTGCCCCTCAAGTGTCAAGGATCGCGCCCCTCATCTGTCA
GTAGTCGCGCCCCTCAAGTGTCAATACCGCAGGGCACTTATCCCCAGGCTTGTCCACATCATCTGTGGGA
AACTCGCGTAAAATCAGGCGTTTTCGCCGATTTGCGAGGCTGGCCAGCTCCACGTCGCCGGCCGAAATCG
AGCCTGCCCCTCATCTGTCAACGCCGCGCCGGGTGAGTCGGCCCCTCAAGTGTCAACGTCCGCCCCTCAT
CTGTCAGTGAGGGCCAAGTTTTCCGCGAGGTATCCACAACGCCGGCGGCCGCGGTGTCTCGCACACGGCT
TCGACGGCGTTTCTGGCGCGTTTGCAGGGCCATAGACGGCCGCCAGCCCAGCGGCGAGGGCAACCAGCCC
GG
Features (pLannotate 1.2.2; 39 found; start..end, strand, type, name):
     12..107     -  CDS            traI (fragment): TRAI6_ECOLX - Experimental evidence at protein level: Swiss-Prot protein existence level 1. The initiation process of transfer DNA synthesis requires the interaction of at least three plasmid-specific components (TraH, I, and J) at the transfer origin resulting in the assembly of a specialised nucleoprotein complex - the relaxosome. Site- and strand-specific cleavage at the transfer origin is dependent on TraI and TraJ. From Escherichia coli.
    145..516     -  CDS            traJ: oriT-recognizing protein; traJ
    549..658     -  oriT           oriT: incP origin of transfer
    790..980     +  rep_origin     ori (fragment): high-copy-number ColE1/pMB1/pBR322/pUC origin of replication
   1339..1989    -  CDS            TetR: tetracycline resistance regulatory protein; tetR
   2095..2344    +  CDS            TcR (fragment): tetracycline efflux protein; tetA; confers resistance to tetracycline
   2454..2478    -  misc_feature   RB T-DNA repeat: right border repeat from nopaline C58 T-DNA
   2634..2817    +  promoter       NOS promoter: nopaline synthase promoter NOS promoter
   2838..3632    +  CDS            NeoR/KanR: aminoglycoside phosphotransferase from Tn5; aph(3')-II (or nptII); confers resistance to neomycin, kanamycin, and G418 (Geneticin®)
   3653..3802    +  CDS            ble (fragment): BLE_KLEPN - Experimental evidence at protein level: Swiss-Prot protein existence level 1. Binding protein with a strong affinity to the bleomycin family of antibiotics. Binds to CL990; an antimitotic-antibiotic compound. From Klebsiella pneumoniae.
   3809..4015    +  CDS            ocd (fragment): OCD_AGRFC - Experimental evidence at protein level: Swiss-Prot protein existence level 1. Catalyzes the conversion of L-ornithine into L-proline with release of ammonia. Is involved in the utilization of nopaline, a catabolic pathway that proceeds through L-arginine and L-ornithine to L-proline. Nopaline is a predominant opine in plant cells transformed with Ti plasmid pTiC58. From Agrobacterium fabrum (strain C58 / ATCC 33970) (Agrobacterium tumefaciens (strain C58)).
   4022..4274    +  terminator     NOS terminator: nopaline synthase terminator and poly(A) signal
   4278..4721    +  CDS            M13 gene III (fragment) (sequence partly withheld): pIII; III; minor coat protein
   4720..4810    +  CDS            lacI (fragment): lac repressor; lacI; The lac repressor binds to the lac operator to inhibit transcription in E. coli. This inhibition can be relieved by adding lactose or isopropyl-β-D-thiogalactopyranoside (IPTG).
   4823..4844    +  protein_bind   CAP binding site: CAP binding activates transcription in the presence of cAMP. E. coli catabolite activator protein
   4859..4889    +  promoter       lac promoter: promoter for the E. coli lac operon
   4893..4915    +  protein_bind   lac operator (fragment): The lac repressor binds to the lac operator to inhibit transcription in E. coli. This inhibition can be relieved by adding lactose or isopropyl-β-D-thiogalactopyranoside (IPTG). lac repressor encoded by lacI
   5972..5996    +  protein_bind   attB1: mutant version of attB; recombination site for the Gateway® BP reaction BP Clonase™
   8042..9178    +  CDS            FLS2 (fragment): FLS2_ORYSJ - Experimental evidence at protein level: Swiss-Prot protein existence level 1. Constitutes the pattern-recognition receptor (PPR) that determines the specific perception of flagellin (flg22), a potent elicitor of the defense response to pathogen-associated molecular patterns (PAMPs). Recognizes flg22 from Pseudomonas aeruginosa and Acidovorax avenae. flg22 is a peptide derived from the bacterial flagellin N-terminus sequence (PubMed:18986259, PubMed:25617720). Does not recognize flg22 from Xanthomonas oryzae pv. oryzae (Xoo) or Xanthomonas oryzae pv. oryzicola (Xoc) (PubMed:2561772
   9274..9612    +  CDS            FLS2 (fragment): FLS2_ARATH - Experimental evidence at protein level: Swiss-Prot protein existence level 1. Constitutes the pattern-recognition receptor (PPR) that determines the specific perception of flagellin (flg22), a potent elicitor of the defense response to pathogen-associated molecular patterns (PAMPs). Flagellin-binding to the receptor is the first step to initiate the innate immune MAP kinase signaling cascade (MEKK1, MKK4/MKK5 and MPK3/MPK6), resulting in enhanced resistance against pathogens. Binding to the effector AvrPto1 or to the phosphatase hopD2 from Pseudomonas syringae blocks the downstrea
   9716..9740    -  protein_bind   attB2: mutant version of attB; recombination site for the Gateway® BP reaction BP Clonase™
   9769..9858    +  CDS            3xHA: three tandem HA epitope tags
   9892..10144   +  terminator     NOS terminator: nopaline synthase terminator and poly(A) signal
  10573..10825   -  terminator     NOS terminator: nopaline synthase terminator and poly(A) signal
  10849..11277   -  CDS            nos (fragment): DHNO_AGRT7 - Protein inferred from homology: Swiss-Prot protein existence level 3. From Agrobacterium tumefaciens (strain T37).
  11293..12318   -  CDS            HygR: aminoglycoside phosphotransferase from E. coli; aph(4)-Ia; confers resistance to hygromycin
  12328..12672   -  promoter       CaMV 35S promoter: strong constitutive promoter from cauliflower mosaic virus
  12329..12375   -  promoter       minimal CaMV 35S promoter: minimal 35S promoter from cauliflower mosaic virus
  12810..12965   +  CDS            lacZα (fragment) (sequence partly withheld): LacZα fragment of β-galactosidase; lacZ fragment
  12963..13263   +  rep_origin     M13 ori (fragment) (sequence partly withheld): M13 bacteriophage origin of replication; arrow indicates direction of (+) strand synthesis
  13264..13394   +  CDS            lacI (fragment): lac repressor; lacI; The lac repressor binds to the lac operator to inhibit transcription in E. coli. This inhibition can be relieved by adding lactose or isopropyl-β-D-thiogalactopyranoside (IPTG).
  13448..13472   -  misc_feature   LB T-DNA repeat: left border repeat from nopaline C58 T-DNA
  14981..15044   -  CDS            TetR (fragment): tetracycline resistance regulatory protein; tetR
  15068..16216   -  CDS            trfA: trans-acting replication protein that binds to and activates oriV
  16515..17309   -  CDS            KanR: aminoglycoside phosphotransferase; aphA-3; confers resistance to kanamycin
  17501..18268   +  mobile_element IS1: prokaryotic transposable element IS1
  18277..18426   -  CDS            satA (fragment): STA_BACSU - Also known as yyaR. Experimental evidence at protein level: Swiss-Prot protein existence level 1. Involved in resistance to streptothricin, a broad-spectrum antibiotic produced by streptomycetes. Detoxifies streptothricin via acetylation of the beta amino group of the first beta-lysyl moiety of streptothricin. From Bacillus subtilis (strain 168).
  18622..18897   -  CDS            klaC (fragment): KLAC_ECOLX - Also known as telB. Protein predicted: Swiss-Prot protein existence level 4. Belongs to the kla operon, which is associated with cryptic tellurite resistance, and IncW plasmid fertility inhibition. From Escherichia coli.
  18961..8       -  rep_origin     oriV (across the origin): incP origin of replication
