[The description below was written by a language model from this plasmid's Addgene catalogue record and pLannotate feature annotations shown in this document.]
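Description:
pUBQ10:WNFLS2-1 is a large (about 19.6 kb) Agrobacterium binary vector for plant expression, built on the Gateway destination vector pGWB14 with its original promoter replaced by the Arabidopsis UBQ10 promoter. The backbone outside the T-DNA carries the broad-host-range IncP replication system (oriV with the trfA replication protein), an oriT with traJ for conjugal mobilisation, and a bacterial kanamycin resistance gene (aphA-3) that matches the kanamycin selection listed for E. coli. The annotation also picks up an IS1 element and various remnants of tetracycline-resistance, lac and M13 sequences typical of this older binary vector lineage. These appear only as fragments and are not recorded as having any functional role.

Between the nopaline-type right and left T-DNA borders lie three cassettes. A NOS promoter–NeoR/KanR–NOS terminator unit sits next to the right border, and a CaMV 35S-driven hygromycin phosphotransferase cassette in reverse orientation sits near the left border. Hygromycin is the plant selectable marker named in the catalogue. The central cassette holds the payload: the FLS2-1 (flagellin sensing 2) coding sequence from 'Washington navel' sweet orange (Citrus sinensis), inserted by Gateway recombination and flanked by attB1 and attB2 sites. It is followed by a 3xHA epitope tag, positioned as a C-terminal fusion, and a NOS terminator. The UBQ10 promoter itself is not annotated in the feature table but would occupy the unannotated stretch upstream of attB1. The insert is only partly recognised, through homology to rice and Arabidopsis FLS2.

FLS2 is the pattern-recognition receptor that perceives the bacterial flagellin epitope flg22. The construct therefore provides constitutive expression of an HA-detectable citrus receptor in plants, in line with the associated study of immune receptor conservation and microbial feature perception in citrus and its relatives.
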