Addgene plasmid #202189: pUBQ10:WNFLS2-1
Purpose: Express 'Washington navel' Orange FLS2-1 gene under the UBQ10 promoter
Depositing lab: Gitta Coaker. Depositing organization: University of California, Davis. Publication: Variation in microbial feature perception in the Rutaceae family with immune receptor conservation in citrus. Trinh J, Li T, Franco JY, Toruno TY, Stevens DM, Thapa SP, Wong J, Pineda R, Avila de Dios E, Kahn TL, Seymour DK, Ramadugu C, Coaker GL. Plant Physiol. 2023 May 5:kiad263. doi: 10.1093/plphys/kiad263. PubMed 37144828.
Backbone
  Vector backbone: pGWB14
  Modifications to backbone: Modified promoter to UBQ10 promoter
  Vector type: Plant Expression
  Selectable markers: Hygromycin
Growth in bacteria
  Bacterial resistance: Kanamycin, 50 μg/mL
  Growth temperature: 37°C
  Growth strain: DH5alpha
  Copy number: Unknown
Gene/Insert
  Gene/Insert name: Flagellin sensing 2 (alt name: FLS2)
  Species: Citrus sinensis
  GenBank ID: OP718785
  Promoter: AtUBQ10
  Tag / fusion protein: HA
  Cloning method: Gateway Cloning
  Sequencing primers: 5′ M13F; 3′ M13R
Terms and licenses: Academic/Nonprofit Terms; Industry Terms: Not Available to Industry
How to cite: pUBQ10:WNFLS2-1 was a gift from Gitta Coaker (Addgene plasmid # 202189 ; http://n2t.net/addgene:202189 ; RRID:Addgene_202189)
